>Addgene plasmid #234035 | makeTCR_Hs.TRBV7-8 | addgene full sequence | sequence record 468347 | Addgene NGS Result
CGTCTCACCATGGGCACCAGGCTCCTCTGCTGGGTGGTCCTGGGTTTCCTAGGGACAGATCACACAGGTG
CTGGAGTCTCCCAGTCCCCTAGGTACAAAGTCGCAAAGAGAGGACAGGATGTAGCTCTCAGGTGTGATCC
AATTTCGGGTCATGTATCCCTTTTTTGGTACCAACAGGCCCTGGGGCAGGGGCCAGAGTTTCTGACTTAT
TTCCAGAATGAAGCTCAACTAGACAAATCGGGGCTGCCCAGTGATCGCTTCTTTGCAGAAAGGCCTGAGG
GATCTGTCTCCACTCTGAAGATCCAGCGCACACAGCAGGAGGACTCCGCCGTGTATCTCTGTGTGAGACG
CAGGGAAGATGGCCGCGAAGAAAACGTCATAGCTGTTTCCTGACTGACCATTTAAATCATACCTGACCTC
CATAGCAGAAAGTCAAAAGCCTCCGACCGGAGGCTTTTGACTTGATCGGCACGTAAGAGGTTCCAACTTT
CACCATAATGAAATAAGATCACTACCGGGCGTATTTTTTGAGTTATCGAGATTTTCAGGAGCTAAGGAAG
CTAAAATGGAGAAAAAAATCACTGGATATACCACCGTTGATATATCCCAATGGCATCGTAAAGAACATTT
TGAGGCATTTCAGTCAGTTGCTCAATGTACCTATAACCAGACCGTTCAGCTGGATATTACGGCCTTTTTA
AAGACCGTAAAGAAAAATAAGCACAAGTTTTATCCGGCCTTTATTCACATTCTTGCCCGCCTGATGAATG
CTCATCCGGAATTTCGTATGGCAATGAAAGACGGTGAGCTGGTGATATGGGATAGTGTTCACCCTTGTTA
CACCGTTTTCCATGAGCAAACTGAAACGTTTTCATCGCTCTGGAGTGAATACCACGACGATTTCCGGCAG
TTTCTACACATATATTCGCAAGATGTGGCGTGTTACGGTGAAAACCTGGCCTATTTCCCTAAAGGGTTTA
TTGAGAATATGTTTTTTGTCTCAGCCAATCCCTGGGTGAGTTTCACCAGTTTTGATTTAAACGTGGCCAA
TATGGACAACTTCTTCGCCCCCGTTTTCACCATGGGCAAATATTATACGCAAGGCGACAAGGTGCTGATG
CCGCTGGCGATTCAGGTTCATCATGCCGTTTGTGATGGCTTCCATGTCGGCAGAATGCTTAATGAATTAC
AACAGTACTGCGATGAGTGGCAGGGCGGGGCGTAATGAGGGCCCAAATGTAATCACCTGGCTCACCTTCG
GGTGGGCCTTTCTGCGTTGCTGGCGTTTTTCCATAGGCTCCGCCCCCCTGACGAGCATCACAAAAATCGA
TGCTCAAGTCAGAGGTGGCGAAACCCGACAGGACTATAAAGATACCAGGCGTTTCCCCCTGGAAGCTCCC
TCGTGCGCTCTCCTGTTCCGACCCTGCCGCTTACCGGATACCTGTCCGCCTTTCTCCCTTCGGGAAGCGT
GGCGCTTTCTCATAGCTCACGCTGTAGGTATCTCAGTTCGGTGTAGGTCGTTCGCTCCAAGCTGGGCTGT
GTGCACGAACCCCCCGTTCAGCCCGACCGCTGCGCCTTATCCGGTAACTATCGTCTTGAGTCCAACCCGG
TAAGACACGACTTATCGCCACTGGCAGCAGCCACTGGTAACAGGATTAGCAGAGCGAGGTATGTAGGCGG
TGCTACAGAGTTCTTGAAGTGGTGGCCTAACTACGGCTACACTAGAAGAACAGTATTTGGTATCTGCGCT
CTGCTGAAGCCAGTTACCTCGGAAAAAGAGTTGGTAGCTCTTGATCCGGCAAACAAACCACCGCTGGTAG
CGGTGGTTTTTTTGTTTGCAAGCAGCAGATTACGCGCAGAAAAAAAGGATCTCAAGAAGATCCTTTGATT
TTCTACCGAAGAAAGGCCCACCCGTGAAGGTGAGCCAGTGAGTTGATTGCAGTCCAGTTACGCTGGAGTC
TGAGGCTCGTCCTGAATGATATCAAGCTTGAATTCGTTTGTAAAACGACGGCCAGTGCTAACCGTATCGC
ATTGGCCATACCTACA
Features (pLannotate 1.2.2; 8 found; start..end, strand, type, name):
     10..339     +  CDS            TRBV7-3: TVB73_HUMAN - Experimental evidence at protein level: Swiss-Prot protein existence level 1. Probable non-functional open reading frame (ORF) of V region of the variable domain of T cell receptor (TR) beta chain (PubMed:24600447). Non-functional ORF generally cannot participate to the synthesis of a productive T cell receptor (TR) chain due to altered V-(D)-J or switch recombination and/or splicing site (at mRNA level) and/or conserved amino acid change (protein level) (PubMed:9619395). Alpha-beta T cell receptors are antigen specific receptors which are essential to the immune response and are
    431..462     +  terminator     tonB terminator: bidirectional E. coli tonB-P14 transcription terminator
    463..565     +  promoter       cat promoter: promoter of the E. coli cat gene encoding chloramphenicol acetyltransferase
    566..1222    +  CDS            cat: CAT_ECOLX - Experimental evidence at protein level: Swiss-Prot protein existence level 1. This enzyme is an effector of chloramphenicol resistance in bacteria. From Escherichia coli. This protein is used as a marker in many commonly used cloning vectors, such as pACYC184.
   1249..1276    +  terminator     T7Te terminator: phage T7 early transcription terminator
   1288..1875    -  rep_origin     ori: high-copy-number ColE1/pMB1/pBR322/pUC origin of replication
   1897..1926    -  terminator     T3Te terminator: phage T3 early transcription terminator
   1998..2017    -  CDS            lacZα (fragment): LacZα fragment of β-galactosidase; lacZ fragment
