[The description below was written by a language model from this plasmid's Addgene catalogue record and pLannotate feature annotations shown in this document.]
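Description:
makeTCR_Hs.TRBV7-8 is a small (about 2 kb) bacterial part-donor plasmid from the makeTCR synthetic biology toolkit, a modular system for assembling T cell receptor coding sequences in a single step. It is built on the custom, synthetic pmakeTCR backbone of roughly 1.7 kb. This minimal backbone carries a high-copy ColE1/pUC-type origin of replication and a chloramphenicol acetyltransferase (cat) gene driven by its own promoter, so the plasmid is maintained in E. coli under chloramphenicol selection. Short transcription terminators (tonB, T7Te and T3Te) flank the marker and origin, which insulates the stored part from read-through transcription. A residual lacZα fragment and M13 forward and reverse primer sites, used to sequence the insert, remain from the cloning region.

The payload is a 336 bp segment encoding the human T cell receptor beta variable gene TRBV7-8. It has no promoter, so the plasmid stores the part and does not express it. The insert is bordered by defined four-base junctions that the record lists as preserved cloning sites. This is consistent with the module being excised by restriction digestion and joined directionally to other makeTCR parts to build a full-length beta chain, although the record does not name the enzyme used or the neighbouring modules. The automated annotation labels the insert as the closely related family member TRBV7-3, described as a probable non-functional ORF. That label most likely reflects sequence similarity within the TRBV7 family, because the catalogue entry identifies the gene as TRBV7-8. The plasmid serves as one entry in a library of V gene modules for rapid, scalable TCR synthesis.
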