Addgene plasmid #234035: makeTCR_Hs.TRBV7-8
Purpose: Hs TRBV gene for makeTCR assembly
Depositing lab: Michael Platten. Depositing organization: Deutsches Krebsforschungszentrum (DKFZ). Publication: makeTCR: A Modular Platform for Rapid, Flexible, Scalable, Single-Step T Cell Receptor Synthesis. Hamberger M, Neuhoff M-T, Pietrantonio SV, Boschert T, Maldonado Torres C, Errerd A, Tan CL, Lindner JM, Platten M, Green EW. bioRxiv 2025.04.27.647198 10.1101/2025.04.27.647198.
Backbone
  Vector backbone: pmakeTCR
  Backbone manufacturer: custom
  Backbone size w/o insert (bp): 1710
  Vector type: Synthetic Biology
Growth in bacteria
  Bacterial resistance: Chloramphenicol, 25 μg/mL
  Growth temperature: 37°C
  Growth strain: DH5alpha
  Copy number: High Copy
Gene/Insert
  Gene/Insert name: TRBV7-8 (alt name: ENSG00000261571)
  Species: H. sapiens (human)
  Insert size (bp): 336
  Entrez Gene: TRBV7-8 (a.k.a. TCRBV6S2A1N1T, TCRBV7S8, TRBV78)
  Promoter: n/a
  Cloning method: Restriction Enzyme; 5′ cloning site CCAT (not destroyed); 3′ cloning site TGTG (not destroyed)
  Sequencing primers: 5′ M13 (-21) Forward; 3′ M13 Reverse
Resource information
  A portion of this plasmid was derived from a plasmid made by: synthetic
Terms and licenses: Academic/Nonprofit Terms; Industry Terms: Not Available to Industry
Depositor comments: Please visit https://doi.org/10.1101/2025.04.27.647198 for bioRxiv preprint.
How to cite: makeTCR_Hs.TRBV7-8 was a gift from Michael Platten (Addgene plasmid # 234035 ; http://n2t.net/addgene:234035 ; RRID:Addgene_234035)
